>Addgene plasmid #191651 | pXD71Cas10.0RTcgr-Pct5.1-crRNA(AarI)-RT(Δcgr12) | addgene full sequence | sequence record 375980 | Addgene NGS Result
GACAAGGAGATTATAGCATGGCGGCAAACGCTGGCGAGACGAAGGTGAAGCTCTGGGAGGGCATCTGCTA
CCCAGAGAACATGCGCGATGACTGGCAGGACGAGATAGACGACATTCTTCAAGTGCCTTTCGCTTATGCG
GTTCACGACATAGACCATGACCAGAAGAGCAAGCAGCGCAAGACGCATGCGCACGTCATTGTTGTCTGGG
GCGGCAACACGACACGCAAGGCAATCATCAACGTCTTGAACCGATTGAGCGCGGACGGCAAGAAGTGCTG
TTCGTCAGCCGAGCCAATCAACAACATCAGGCATGCGTATGACTATCTGATTCACGACACGGCTTCCTGT
CGCAAGAAGGGCAAGGAGCTGTATCCGGTCGAAGCACGCATCGAGGGAAACAACTTCGACATTGGTCAGC
TCGAACAGCTCTCGACTAAGGACAAGCAGGACATGCTCTTCGAGTTGGTCGGCTTCATCATGTGCGAGAG
GTTCGAGACCATCAACGATTTCACGGCTGCGGCGCTGAGGGAGTTTCCCGAGCAGTACCGCGAAATCATC
GTGGGGTACAACTCGATTCTCGAGCGCTATTGTCGCGGGAACTATCTGAACGCCGAACGTAAGCGCAAGT
GCGTGGAACAGTCAGGTGCCAAAGAGTAGTCGGGTCAATGCAGCAATGCGTGACTACGGGGCGGCGTGGT
CTGCGCTCGCGCAGATCTAAGCCGACTCGTTCACGGATTGCGGAATTGACGCGACGGCCAACCGAATAGA
CCAGACTTGATTAAGGGTCGATGGACGCTCTGCTCCATCGACCCTTTCCTTGCCCGTGTCTCGACTGGAT
GAGACCTGCAGAATCGGGCGGCTCATTATTTTTCGCTAACTACGTCCGAAAAATAATGTGTCCGAAAAAT
AATGTGACAAATGACAAATGACAAATGACCACAGGGGGGCCACTACGACGGCCCCCCTAATAGTGCCGTG
TGCCGTGTGCCGAACCGCAGGTAGATTGAGGGGTGGTTCGGAGGGGCGAAGTCCCTCCGTTCGGCGCTCG
CGCCGATGGCCCGAGGGCCGTGAGCGAAGCCGCGAACGGGCAAGGGCTGGGGGGTCTCGGGGGGAACGCC
CGAGCGGGTGCAGGGCTGGCCCTGCCACGTCCTTAGCGTAGCTAAGGTCTAACGTGCTAGACTTTAGTCG
ATTAAGTCTGTACGGTTCGGAGGTTTCCATGGCTCACATCGCGAAATACAAGGCTCCATCGGTCGGGCAC
ATGCTTGCCCACTACCGCCGCGACCGCAGCAGCCTGGAGCGCGACAACATCGACCCCGAGCGCATCAAGA
ACGACTTGGTGGTCGGCCACTACACGAACAAGGACGGCAAGCTCGTTGTGGGGCGCGTGGAGCCGCGCGA
TGGCGAGCCGAACTGGGGCACGGTGGAGAGCCGCATCGAGCGCGTGAACGAGGCCCAGAAGGCCGCAGGG
AAGCGTGCCACGCGCAAGGATGCGGTCGTTATGGCTGACGTTGTTGTGACGCTTCCCGACAATGTGCGCA
AGGGCGATGAGGACAGGTTCTTCCGTCTCACGTACTGGTACCTGTCGAAGAAGTTCGGCATCGAGAACAT
GATGGGCGGGTACGTCCACAAGGACGAGGTGTTGAAGGATGGCACGCCCGCCCGCGACCACATGCACGTG
CCGTTCACGCCCATCCTAGATGGACGGTTCAACTACAAGCAGATGTGCCCCCGCAGCTTCTACCGGAGCA
TGCACAAGGAGCTTGGGGATTACCTAGAGGGGCGCATGGGCTACCGCCCTGCAATCGAGCTTGACGAGGA
GACGCGGGCGCAGCGTGTATACACGGACAAGTCCGTGGATATCGACAAGGTACGCTGTGCGGTCGATAAG
GCCGTGGTTGAACCTGCGAAGGACGAAGCGGCGCGAATCGTCGCGGCGGCTAGGGAAGAAGCCGCCGCTT
TACTGAATGATGCCGAAACGCGTAAGGCAGAGCTTGTTACCGAGATTGCCGACAAGGAGGGTGACCTTGC
CGAGCTTGACAGCCAGCTCGAGGACGTGAAGCTCGATATCGAAGATGAGCAAGACCGATTGGAGTGTCTT
CGGCAACGAGCGGACGGAGTTGCGCGAGACATTGGAGAGCTTCAACCCATCGCTACCGAGGTTCGGGGCT
GGGAAGCTGCGGGAAAAGCTGAGCGCGGCGCAATCCTCGATAACATCGTTGTTAAGTGCGATGGACTCGC
GAGCCGCATCAGAGCAGGAGTTGCGGGAATGCGAATCAAAGTGGAAGAGCTTAGAAGTCGAATATCGCGC
CCGCTCGAATATCTGATGCGCAGGGAACAGCCAAGGCAACAGAGCCTTAATGACGTGCTGCGCGATGCGC
AGCGGGCGGCGGATGCGTGGAACCGCGACCACGCTGCACCGCAGAGGACGTATCGCGGGCGGGCTAGATG
ATGTGTTATAGTAGTACCTGTAATACACGACAAGGAGGTGCGACGCGAAAAAACCCCGCTGAAGCGGGGT
TTTTTGCGGAGCTTCGCTTCCACGATGCGCATGATTCGGAGGCCCCGGCGATCGCCGGGGCCTCCGTGCG
TTGTGTGTCGATTTGGGATGCAGCCAGATGGGCTTCCTCGGCGCGAACCGGCCGAGATTTCCGAATGCAG
ACGGTCTCGCTTGGACGATGCGCTTTCGAATAATCCCGGCGGAGCGGGCATTCCAGTCTTCTTATCAATA
TATCTATAGAATGGGCAAAGCATAAAAACTTGCATGGACTAATGCTTGAAACCCAGGACAATAACCTTAT
AGCTTGTAAATTCTATCATAATTGTGGTTTCAAAATCGGCTCCGTCGATACTATGTTATACGCCAACTTT
GAAAACAACTTTGAAAAAGCTGTTTTCTGGTATTTAAGGTTTTAGAATGCAAGGAACAGTGAATTGGAGT
TCGTCTTGTTATAATTAGCTTCTTGGGGTATCTTTAAATACTGTAGAAAAGAGGAAGGAAATAATAAATG
GCTAAAATGAGAATATCACCGGAATTGAAAAAACTGATCGAAAAATACCGCTGCGTAAAAGATACGGAAG
GAATGTCTCCTGCTAAGGTATATAAGCTGGTGGGAGAAAATGAAAACCTATATTTAAAAATGACGGACAG
CCGGTATAAAGGGACCACCTATGATGTGGAACGGGAAAAGGACATGATGCTATGGCTGGAAGGAAAGCTG
CCTGTTCCAAAGGTCCTGCACTTTGAACGGCATGATGGCTGGAGCAATCTGCTCATGAGTGAGGCCGATG
GCGTCCTTTGCTCGGAAGAGTATGAAGATGAACAAAGCCCTGAAAAGATTATCGAGCTGTATGCGGAGTG
CATCAGGCTCTTTCACTCCATCGACATATCGGATTGTCCCTATACGAATAGCTTAGACAGCCGCTTAGCC
GAATTGGATTACTTACTGAATAACGATCTGGCCGATGTGGATTGCGAAAACTGGGAAGAAGACACTCCAT
TTAAAGATCCGCGCGAGCTGTATGATTTTTTAAAGACGGAAAAGCCCGAAGAGGAACTTGTCTTTTCCCA
CGGCGACCTGGGAGACAGCAACATCTTTGTGAAAGATGGCAAAGTAAGTGGCTTTATTGATCTTGGGAGA
AGCGGCAGGGCGGACAAGTGGTATGACATTGCCTTCTGCGTCCGGTCGATCAGGGAGGATATCGGGGAAG
AACAGTATGTCGAGCTATTTTTTGACTTACTGGGGATCAAGCCTGATTGGGAGAAAATAAAATATTATAT
TTTACTGGATGAATTGTTTTAGATCGTTAAGGGATCAACTTTGGGAGAGAGTTCAAAATTGATCCTTTTT
TTATAACAGGAATTAAATAATAAAAAAGCCGGATTAATAATCTGGCTTTTTATATTCTCTCTCTAGTATA
TAAACGCAGAAAGGCCCACCCGAAGGTGAGCCAGTGTGAGTCGACTAGTATTTCAACCCGCACTCCCCAT
GCGGGGAGTGACAGTCGCAGGTGAGTTCAGATCTGCACCTGCGACTATTTCAACCCGCACTCCCCATGCG
GGGAGTGACATTAGTTAATCATAATACAAACAGACCAGATTGTCTGTTTGTTGGCCGCAACACTCGTACA
AACAGACCAGATTGTCTGTTTGTTACTACATTTATTGTACAACACGAGCCCATTTTTGTCAAATAAAATT
TAAATTATATCAACGTTAATAAGACGTTGTCAATAAAATTATTTTGACAAAATAGAATAGTAATACAGGA
TCCGAATCGTTTCAGTTGCCTAAATAATAAAAAAGCCGGATTAATAATCAAATAACCGTTCCTTCAATGT
TTTTTTTAGAAAATTTAGTTATAATATTAGATATGATACTTTTAAATATCTAATTCAAGCTTCAAAAAAC
ACCAACTTAGTTCGGTGGATAAACAAAGGAGTGGTTATTATTCAAATTGCAGATCAAGCTTTAGTAAAAA
AAATGGTGATCATGAGTCCAAAGAGAAGAACACAGGCAGAGCGCGCAATGGAGACCCAGGGCAAGTTGAT
TGCAGCGGCCCTGGGGGTTTTACGGGAAAAAGGTTACGCGGGATTCCGGATCGCAGATGTGCCCGGTGCT
GCTGGTGTCTCCAGAGGAGCGCAGAGCCATCATTTCCCGACAAAGCTTGAGCTTCTGCTTGCCACTTTTG
AATGGCTTTACGAACAGATCACCGAACGCAGTCGGGCTCGATTAGCGAAATTGAAGCCAGAGGATGACGT
CATCCAGCAAATGCTGGACGACGCCGCCGAATTTTTCCTCGACGATGACTTCTCTATCAGCCTTGATTTG
ATTGTGGCTGCCGACCGGGACCCAGCGTTACGCGAGGGTATTCAGCGCACGGTAGAGAGGAATCGGTTTG
TCGTCGAGGATATGTGGCTTGGTGTTCTGGTGAGCCGTGGTCTTTCGCGTGATGATGCAGAAGATATCCT
TTGGTTGATATTCAATTCGGTGCGTGGGCTTGCTGTTCGTAGCCTATGGCAGAAGGACAAAGAACGCTTT
GAGCGTGTCAGGAACTCGACACTCGAAATTGCGCGAGAGCGGTACGCGAAATTCAAGCGCTAGATCTAGA
AGCGGCCGCGAATTCAGAATAGTAATACAGGATCCGAATCGTTTCAGTTGCCGCCGGATTAATAATCAAA
TAACCGTTCCTAAAAAATGCCCTCTTGGGTTATCAAGAGGGTCATTATATTTCGCAAAAAACCCCGCTTC
GGCGGGGTTTTTTCGCCTTGAAGACGAAAGGGCCTCGTGATACGCCTATTTTTATAGGTTAATGTCATGA
TAATAATGGTTTCTTAGACGTCAGGTGGCACTTTTCGGGGAAATGTGGATCGAAGCCCCCGAAGAACGGT
ATCGAGCCGTCGCCACCGTACGCGAACGACCAGCCGCACACCGTCCACGTGATGCCGACGATGCCGAGCA
CCGCAAACGACATGATCATCGTGCTCACGACGTTCTTACGGCGGCTCAAGCCCCCGTAGAAGAACGCCAG
ACCCGGCGTCATCAGCAGGACGAGCATCGCGCAAACGATCATGAAGCCCGTCGACCCTGTGTCAAACATA
TGCATCTACCTCCTTGGAAATCGCGCGTCGCATCGGTTACGCTTCGATGATCCCACGCTTTGACCTGGTG
TTGAGTCACAGCTGCCACTGTTAACACGCCGGGAAACGTCTTGTAACAAACACGAAGCGGCCGCGTTACA
ATAAGGAAACACGCACCACCGCCCCACCCGCGAAAGGTTGCCTTCCATGAGCATCGCATTCGACGCCGTT
CGAACCGCCGACGATAGACAGCGCCTCGCCGCGCTGGCCGACGAGATCTGGCACGAGTACTGGCCCGCCC
TCATCGGCGACGCGCAAACCGACTACATGGTGGAGAACTTCCAAAGCCTCGGCGCCATCGAGCGCGACCT
GCGCGAGCACGCCTACGAGTACTGGTTCCTGCGCGCCGAGGACGACGGGCGCATCGTGGGGTACACGGGG
GGCCGCGCGGAGCCCGAGACGAACCGCTACTTCATCTCGAAGGTGTACCTGCAGGCCGAGGAACGCGGCA
AGGGCTTCGCCTCGCAGGCCATCGCCTTCTACGAGCGGCTGTGCCACGAGCGCGGCCTCGAGGCGATGTA
CCTCACGGTGAACAAACACAACGACCTTGGTATTCGCGCCTATCTCGGCAAGGGATTCGAAACCATCGAC
GCTGTGGAAACCGACATCGGCAACGGCTTCGTCATGGACGACTTCATCATGGAGAAACGGGTCGAGTAGC
CCGAGAGGCCAAGTCGCCGACAGTCCTTGCGGAACCGTCGGCGACAAGGGTACTTATGATTCCATCGTGC
GCTTCCCGAACACTCGGAAAGTCCCTTCGCAATCCCAGTCTAATCACAGCGCAACGTCAGGTAAAACACG
GTATTGACCATTTGTTTTCGCAGGTCAAAATACTAGTTTTCCGCAAGTGACGATTTTCGACAGCAGACGC
GCGGCCGAGAGGAGCGCGGCGTAGTATACTGCGAGCGCAACGAAGACCGAAGGGACGGAGATGCCGATGA
AGGGGTTCGCCGACGCTGCAGCGCTCGAGAGCGCGCTCGCGCTTCTGCATGATGCAGAGCTCATGGAATT
CGTCCAGGAACATCAGCACAACTACCTCTACCGCGCGGATTTCATGAAAGAGCCTATGCCCGGGGATGCA
GACCCGGCGCTTATGTGGGAGCTCGTGTCTTTCGTCCGACGCATGGCGGGAAGGCCTACCGTGCGGGAGC
TGAACAAGTCGCAGCCAATCGGCCGGCAATGCTTCTGGACGGCGACGCCCGAGATGATCGCCGGACTGAA
CGATATCGTGAGCAGGAGCAATCCCTCCGCCCAGCTAACGCAGTCGCTCGCGCGGCTCAGCACGCGACCC
GCCATCCAGCAACTTGCGCTTGAAGAGCTGGAAGCGGCAGGGTATCGCGACGGCGTCGACGTCGAGCATG
AAGAGCTGCGGGAGATCGTTTGCGACAAGCGAGCGCCGGAAACGCCCGAAGAACGGCTCTTCGCCAACGC
GAGAGAGCTCATCGAAGAAATCGAGGAGCTCGCGTCCGAACCGTTCAACGTCGAGCTCATCGCCTACATG
CACGAGCGCCTCGCGCTCGACACGAAGGGGCTTCGCGTCGAGCCTCGCCCTTCCCCCGCACCGAAGACCT
CCGTGCCGTCACCACCTTCCGATCAGCTGCTCGAATCGATCGTCGCAGGATGCGAGAATCCATGCCTGTG
GGGTCCCCATCCTTTATTCGGCGCGCTGATAAACGCCGACACGATTTGGGTAACGCCGGCATTCGAGCGC
TTCAACGGACTCATGGAGTTGCTCATTCGCTGCTGTCAGACCAAGTTTACTCATATATACTTTAGATTGA
TTTAAAACTTCATTTTTAATTTAAAAGGATCTAGGTGAAGATCCTTTTTGATAATCTCATGACCAAAATC
CCTTAACGTGAGTTTTCGTTCCACTGAGCGTCAGACCCCGTAGAAAAGATCAAAGGATCTTCTTGAGATC
CTTTTTTTCTGCGCGTAATCTGCTGCTTGCAAACAAAAAAACCACCGCTACCAGCGGTGGTTTGTTTGCC
GGATCAAGAGCTACCAACTCTTTTTCCGAAGGTAACTGGCTTCAGCAGAGCGCAGATACCAAATACTGTC
CTTCTAGTGTAGCCGTAGTTAGGCCACCACTTCAAGAACTCTGTAGCACCGCCTACATACCTCGCTCTGC
TAATCCTGTTACCAGTGGCTGCTGCCAGTGGCGATAAGTCGTGTCTTACCGGGTTGGACTCAAGACGATA
GTTACCGGATAAGGCGCAGCGGTCGGGCTGAACGGGGGGTTCGTGCACACAGCCCAGCTTGGAGCGAACG
ACCTACACCGAACTGAGATACCTACAGCGTGAGCTATGAGAAAGCGCCACGCTTCCCGAAGGGAGAAAGG
CGGACAGGTATCCGGTAAGCGGCAGGGTCGGAACAGGAGAGCGCACGAGGGAGCTTCCAGGGGGAAACGC
CTGGTATCTTTATAGTCCTGTCGGGTTTCGCCACCTCTGACTTGAGCGTCGATTTTTGTGATGCTCGTCA
GGGGGGCGGAGCCTATGGAAAAACGCCAGCAACGCGGCCCGAGATGCGCCGCGTGCGGCTGCTGGAGATG
GCGGACGCGATGGATATGTTCTGCCAAGGGTTGGTTTGCGCATTCACAGTTCTCCGCAAGAATTGATTGG
CTCCAATTCTTGGAGTGGTGAATCCGTTAGCGAGGTGCCGCCGGCATGAGCTCCTCTAGTAGAGAGCGTT
CACCGACAAACAACAGATAAAACGAAAGGCCCAGTCTTTCGACTGAGCCTTTCGTTTTATTTGAAAAAGA
AAAGCCCCAGCAAGCTTGGCGGCAGCAGGGGCATTCGA
Features (pLannotate 1.2.2; 10 found; start..end, strand, type, name):
   2697..2912    +  CDS            satA (fragment): STA_BACSU - Also known as yyaR. Experimental evidence at protein level: Swiss-Prot protein existence level 1. Involved in resistance to streptothricin, a broad-spectrum antibiotic produced by streptomycetes. Detoxifies streptothricin via acetylation of the beta amino group of the first beta-lysyl moiety of streptothricin. From Bacillus subtilis (strain 168).
   3008..3802    +  CDS            KanR: aminoglycoside phosphotransferase; aphA-3; confers resistance to kanamycin
   3925..3952    -  terminator     T7Te terminator: phage T7 early transcription terminator
   4085..4112    -  protein_bind   CuO: CymR-binding P2 operator sequence from the p-cmt operon of Pseudomonas putida (Mullick et al., 2006) CymR
   4127..4154    -  protein_bind   CuO: CymR-binding P2 operator sequence from the p-cmt operon of Pseudomonas putida (Mullick et al., 2006) CymR
   4492..5103    +  CDS            CymR: cumate repressor (Mullick et al., 2006); cymR from Pseudomonas putida
   5106..5125    -  misc_feature   BioBrick prefix: BioBrick prefix for parts that start with "ATG"
   5399..5593    -  CDS            amt (fragment): AMT_MYCBO - Protein inferred from homology: Swiss-Prot protein existence level 3. Involved in the uptake of ammonium/ammonia (NH(4)(+)/NH(3)). From Mycobacterium bovis (strain ATCC BAA-935 / AF2122/97).
   7553..8141    +  rep_origin     ori: high-copy-number ColE1/pMB1/pBR322/pUC origin of replication
   8322..8393    -  terminator     rrnB T1 terminator: transcription terminator T1 from the E. coli rrnB gene
