[The description below was written by a language model from this plasmid's Addgene catalogue record and pLannotate feature annotations shown in this document.]
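Description:
pXD71Cas10.0RTcgr-Pct5.1-crRNA(AarI)-RT(Δcgr12) is an 8.4 kb E. coli–Eggerthella lenta shuttle plasmid built on the pXD69m2 backbone and classed as a bacterial expression/CRISPR vector. In E. coli it replicates from a high-copy ColE1/pUC-type origin and is selected with kanamycin through an aphA-3 aminoglycoside phosphotransferase gene. The replicon that maintains it in E. lenta is not annotated in the feature table, which leaves large stretches of the sequence (roughly the first 2.7 kb and the region between about 5.6 and 7.5 kb) unlabelled. The short hits to a Bacillus streptothricin acetyltransferase and a mycobacterial ammonium transporter are only fragments matched by homology. The latter may reflect E. lenta genomic sequence carried in the repair template, but the record does not confirm this.

The functional core is a cumate-inducible crRNA cassette. CymR, the cumate repressor from Pseudomonas putida F1, is encoded on the plasmid and binds two tandem CuO operator sites within the divergently oriented Pct5.1 promoter. This keeps crRNA transcription off until cumate is added, and a T7Te terminator lies downstream of the cassette. Here the crRNA carries a nontargeting spacer, with AarI in the name suggesting a type IIS placeholder site for spacer cloning. The plasmid also carries a homology repair template designed to delete the cgr1/cgr2 genes. No Cas genes are annotated; the "Cas10" in the name hints at a type III system, but the record does not state where the Cas proteins come from. Because the crRNA directs no cleavage, the construct serves as the negative control for the targeting plasmid pXD71Cas10.4RT4 in cgr1/cgr2 deletion experiments in E. lenta.
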