Addgene plasmid #191651: pXD71Cas10.0RTcgr-Pct5.1-crRNA(AarI)-RT(Δcgr12)
Purpose: E. coli - Eggerthella lenta shuttle plasmid (KanR), cumate-inducible promoter Pct5.1-crRNA(nontargeting spacer) cgr1/cgr2-deleting repair template, used as negative control for pXD71Cas10.4RT4
Depositing lab: Emily Balskus. Depositing organization: Harvard University. Publication: Genetic manipulation of the human gut bacterium Eggerthella lenta reveals a widespread family of transcriptional regulators. Dong X, Guthrie BGH, Alexander M, Noecker C, Ramirez L, Glasser NR, Turnbaugh PJ, Balskus EP. Nat Commun. 2022 Dec 9;13(1):7624. doi: 10.1038/s41467-022-33576-3. PubMed 36494336.
Backbone
  Vector backbone: pXD69m2
  Vector type: Bacterial Expression, CRISPR
Growth in bacteria
  Bacterial resistance: Kanamycin, 50 μg/mL
  Growth temperature: 37°C
  Growth strain: DH5alpha
  Copy number: High Copy
Gene/Insert
  Gene/Insert name: CymR
  Species: Pseudomonas putida F1
  GenBank ID: AAB62296.1
Terms and licenses: Academic/Nonprofit Terms; Industry Terms: Not Available to Industry
How to cite: pXD71Cas10.0RTcgr-Pct5.1-crRNA(AarI)-RT(Δcgr12) was a gift from Emily Balskus (Addgene plasmid # 191651 ; http://n2t.net/addgene:191651 ; RRID:Addgene_191651)
